>Addgene plasmid #119238 | pCD4-TagRFP-T (RHPMP151) | depositor full sequence | sequence record 225501 | pcDNA3.1+_CD4_tagRFTP-T
GACGGATCGGGAGATCTCCCGATCCCCTATGGTGCACTCTCAGTACAATCTGCTCTGATGCCGCATAGTT
AAGCCAGTATCTGCTCCCTGCTTGTGTGTTGGAGGTCGCTGAGTAGTGCGCGAGCAAAATTTAAGCTACA
ACAAGGCAAGGCTTGACCGACAATTGCATGAAGAATCTGCTTAGGGTTAGGCGTTTTGCGCTGCTTCGCG
ATGTACGGGCCAGATATACGCGTTGACATTGATTATTGACTAGTTATTAATAGTAATCAATTACGGGGTC
ATTAGTTCATAGCCCATATATGGAGTTCCGCGTTACATAACTTACGGTAAATGGCCCGCCTGGCTGACCG
CCCAACGACCCCCGCCCATTGACGTCAATAATGACGTATGTTCCCATAGTAACGCCAATAGGGACTTTCC
ATTGACGTCAATGGGTGGAGTATTTACGGTAAACTGCCCACTTGGCAGTACATCAAGTGTATCATATGCC
AAGTACGCCCCCTATTGACGTCAATGACGGTAAATGGCCCGCCTGGCATTATGCCCAGTACATGACCTTA
TGGGACTTTCCTACTTGGCAGTACATCTACGTATTAGTCATCGCTATTACCATGGTGATGCGGTTTTGGC
AGTACATCAATGGGCGTGGATAGCGGTTTGACTCACGGGGATTTCCAAGTCTCCACCCCATTGACGTCAA
TGGGAGTTTGTTTTGGCACCAAAATCAACGGGACTTTCCAAAATGTCGTAACAACTCCGCCCCATTGACG
CAAATGGGCGGTAGGCGTGTACGGTGGGAGGTCTATATAAGCAGAGCTCTCTGGCTAACTAGAGAACCCA
CTGCTTACTGGCTTATCGAAATTAATACGACTCACTATAGGGAGACCCAAGCTGGCTAGCGTTTAAACTT
AAGCTTAGCCGCCACC
[1374 nt withheld, positions 927-2300]
GGGGGGGGGGGGTCCGGGGGGGGGGGGTCCATGGTGTCTAAGGGCGAAGAGCTGATTAAGGAGAACATGC
ACATGAAGCTGTACATGGAGGGCACCGTGAACAACCACCACTTCAAGTGCACATCCGAGGGCGAAGGCAA
GCCCTACGAGGGCACCCAGACCATGAGAATCAAGGTGGTCGAGGGCGGCCCTCTCCCCTTCGCCTTCGAC
ATCCTGGCTACCAGCTTCATGTACGGCAGCAGAACCTTCATCAACCACACCCAGGGCATCCCCGACTTCT
TTAAGCAGTCCTTCCCTGAGGGCTTCACATGGGAGAGAGTCACCACATACGAAGACGGGGGCGTGCTGAC
CGCTACCCAGGACACCAGCCTCCAGGACGGCTGCCTCATCTACAACGTCAAGATCAGAGGGGTGAACTTC
CCATCCAACGGCCCTGTGATGCAGAAGAAAACACTCGGCTGGGAGGCCAACACCGAGATGCTGTACCCCG
CTGACGGCGGCCTGGAAGGCAGAACCGACATGGCCCTGAAGCTCGTGGGCGGGGGCCACCTGATCTGCAA
CTTCAAGACCACATACAGATCCAAGAAACCCGCTAAGAACCTCAAGATGCCCGGCGTCTACTATGTGGAC
CACAGACTGGAAAGAATCAAGGAGGCCGACAAAGAGACCTACGTCGAGCAGCACGAGGTGGCTGTGGCCA
GATACTGCGACCTCCCTAGCAAACTGGGGCACAAACTTAATTGACTCGAGTCTAGAGGGCCCGTTTAAAC
CCGCTGATCAGCCTCGACTGTGCCTTCTAGTTGCCAGCCATCTGTTGTTTGCCCCTCCCCCGTGCCTTCC
TTGACCCTGGAAGGTGCCACTCCCACTGTCCTTTCCTAATAAAATGAGGAAATTGCATCGCATTGTCTGA
GTAGGTGTCATTCTATTCTGGGGGGTGGGGTGGGGCAGGACAGCAAGGGGGAGGATTGGGAAGACAATAG
CAGGCATGCTGGGGATGCGGTGGGCTCTATGGCTTCTGAGGCGGAAAGAACCAGCTGGGGCTCTAGGGGG
TATCCCC
[124 nt withheld, positions 3358-3481]
C
[91 nt withheld, positions 3483-3573]
A
[49 nt withheld, positions 3575-3623]
CCTTTGACGTTGGAGTCCACGTTCTTT
[37 nt withheld, positions 3651-3687]
ACCCTATCTCGGTCTATTCTTTTGATTTATAAGGGATTTTGCCGATTTCGGCCTATTGGTTAAAAAATGA
GCTGATTTAACAAAAATTTAACGCGAATTAATTCTGTGGAATGTGTGTCAGTTAGGGTGTGGAAAGTCCC
CAGGCTCCCCAGCAGGCAGAAGTATGCAAAGCATGCATCTCAATTAGTCAGCAACCAGGTGTGGAAAGTC
CCCAGGCTCCCCAGCAGGCAGAAGTATGCAAAGCATGCATCTCAATTAGTCAGCAACCATAGTCCCGCCC
CTAACTCCGCCCATCCCGCCCCTAACTCCGCCCAGTTCCGCCCATTCTCCGCCCCATGGCTGACTAATTT
TTTTTATTTATGCAGAGGCCGAGGCCGCCTCTGCCTCTGAGCTATTCCAGAAGTAGTGAGGAGGCTTTTT
TGGAGGCCTAGGCTTTTGCAAAAAGCTCCCGGGAGCTTGTATATCCATTTTCGGATCTGATCAAGAGACA
GGATGAGGATCGTTTCGCATGATTGAACAAGATGGATTGCACGCAGGTTCTCCGGCCGCTTGGGTGGAGA
GGCTATTCGGCTATGACTGGGCACAACAGACAATCGGCTGCTCTGATGCCGCCGTGTTCCGGCTGTCAGC
GCAGGGGCGCCCGGTTCTTTTTGTCAAGACCGACCTGTCCGGTGCCCTGAATGAACTGCAGGACGAGGCA
GCGCGGCTATCGTGGCTGGCCACGACGGGCGTTCCTTGCGCAGCTGTGCTCGACGTTGTCACTGAAGCGG
GAAGGGACTGGCTGCTATTGGGCGAAGTGCCGGGGCAGGATCTCCTGTCATCTCACCTTGCTCCTGCCGA
GAAAGTATCCATCATGGCTGATGCAATGCGGCGGCTGCATACGCTTGATCCGGCTACCTGCCCATTCGAC
CACCAAGCGAAACATCGCATCGAGCGAGCACGTACTCGGATGGAAGCCGGTCTTGTCGATCAGGATGATC
TGGACGAAGAGCATCAGGGGCTCGCGCCAGCCGAACTGTTCGCCAGGCTCAAGGCGCGCATGCCCGACGG
CGAGGATCTCGTCGTGACCCATGGCGATGCCTGCTTGCCGAATATCATGGTGGAAAATGGCCGCTTTTCT
GGATTCATCGACTGTGGCCGGCTGGGTGTGGCGGACCGCTATCAGGACATAGCGTTGGCTACCCGTGATA
TTGCTGAAGAGCTTGGCGGCGAATGGGCTGACCGCTTCCTCGTGCTTTACGGTATCGCCGCTCCCGATTC
GCAGCGCATCGCCTTCTATCGCCTTCTTGACGAGTTCTTCTGAGCGGGACTCTGGGGTTCGAAATGACCG
ACCAAGCGACGCCCAACCTGCCATCACGAGATTTCGATTCCACCGCCGCCTTCTATGAAAGGTTGGGCTT
CGGAATCGTTTTCCGGGACGCCGGCTGGATGATCCTCCAGCGCGGGGATCTCATGCTGGAGTTCTTCGCC
CACCCCAACTTGTTTATTGCAGCTTATAATGGTTACAAATAAAGCAATAGCATCACAAATTTCACAAATA
AAGCATTTTTTTCACTGCATTCTAGTTGTGGTTTGTCCAAACTCATCAATGTATCTTATCATGTCTGTAT
ACCGTCGACCTCTAGCTAGAGCTTGGCGTAATCATGGTCATAGCTGTTTCCTGTGTGAAATTGTTATCCG
CTCACAATTCCACACAACATACGAGCCGGAAGCATAAAGTGTAAAGCCTGGGGTGCCTAATGAGTGAGCT
AACTCACATTAATTGCGTTGCGCTCACTGCCCGCTTTCCAGTCGGGAAACCTGTCGTGCCAGCTGCATTA
ATGAATCGGCCAACGCGCGGGGAGAGGCGGTTTGCGTATTGGGCGCTCTTCCGCTTCCTCGCTCACTGAC
TCGCTGCGCTCGGTCGTTCGGCTGCGGCGAGCGGTATCAGCTCACTCAAAGGCGGTAATACGGTTATCCA
CAGAATCAGGGGATAACGCAGGAAAGAACATGTGAGCAAAAGGCCAGCAAAAGGCCAGGAACCGTAAAAA
GGCCGCGTTGCTGGCGTTTTTCCATAGGCTCCGCCCCCCTGACGAGCATCACAAAAATCGACGCTCAAGT
CAGAGGTGGCGAAACCCGACAGGACTATAAAGATACCAGGCGTTTCCCCCTGGAAGCTCCCTCGTGCGCT
CTCCTGTTCCGACCCTGCCGCTTACCGGATACCTGTCCGCCTTTCTCCCTTCGGGAAGCGTGGCGCTTTC
TCATAGCTCACGCTGTAGGTATCTCAGTTCGGTGTAGGTCGTTCGCTCCAAGCTGGGCTGTGTGCACGAA
CCCCCCGTTCAGCCCGACCGCTGCGCCTTATCCGGTAACTATCGTCTTGAGTCCAACCCGGTAAGACACG
ACTTATCGCCACTGGCAGCAGCCACTGGTAACAGGATTAGCAGAGCGAGGTATGTAGGCGGTGCTACAGA
GTTCTTGAAGTGGTGGCCTAACTACGGCTACACTAGAAGAACAGTATTTGGTATCTGCGCTCTGCTGAAG
CCAGTTACCTTCGGAAAAAGAGTTGGTAGCTCTTGATCCGGCAAACAAACCACCGCTGGTAGCGGTTTTT
TTGTTTGCAAGCAGCAGATTACGCGCAGAAAAAAAGGATCTCAAGAAGATCCTTTGATCTTTTCTACGGG
GTCTGACGCTCAGTGGAACGAAAACTCACGTTAAGGGATTTTGGTCATGAGATTATCAAAAAGGATCTTC
ACCTAGATCCTTTTAAATTAAAAATGAAGTTTTAAATCAATCTAAAGTATATATGAGTAAACTTGGTCTG
ACAGTTACCAATGCTTAATCAGTGAGGCACCTATCTCAGCGATCTGTCTATTTCGTTCATCCATAGTTGC
CTGACTCCCCGTCGTGTAGATAACTACGATACGGGAGGGCTTACCATCTGGCCCCAGTGCTGCAATGATA
CCGCGAGACCCACGCTCACCGGCTCCAGATTTATCAGCAATAAACCAGCCAGCCGGAAGGGCCGAGCGCA
GAAGTGGTCCTGCAACTTTATCCGCCTCCATCCAGTCTATTAATTGTTGCCGGGAAGCTAGAGTAAGTAG
TTCGCCAGTTAATAGTTTGCGCAACGTTGTTGCCATTGCTACAGGCATCGTGGTGTCACGCTCGTCGTTT
GGTATGGCTTCATTCAGCTCCGGTTCCCAACGATCAAGGCGAGTTACATGATCCCCCATGTTGTGCAAAA
AAGCGGTTAGCTCCTTCGGTCCTCCGATCGTTGTCAGAAGTAAGTTGGCCGCAGTGTTATCACTCATGGT
TATGGCAGCACTGCATAATTCTCTTACTGTCATGCCATCCGTAAGATGCTTTTCTGTGACTGGTGAGTAC
TCAACCAAGTCATTCTGAGAATAGTGTATGCGGCGACCGAGTTGCTCTTGCCCGGCGTCAATACGGGATA
ATACCGCGCCACATAGCAGAACTTTAAAAGTGCTCATCATTGGAAAACGTTCTTCGGGGCGAAAACTCTC
AAGGATCTTACCGCTGTTGAGATCCAGTTCGATGTAACCCACTCGTGCACCCAACTGATCTTCAGCATCT
TTTACTTTCACCAGCGTTTCTGGGTGAGCAAAAACAGGAAGGCAAAATGCCGCAAAAAAGGGAATAAGGG
CGACACGGAAATGTTGAATACTCATACTCTTCCTTTTTCAATATTATTGAAGCATTTATCAGGGTTATTG
TCTCATGAGCGGATACATATTTGAATGTATTTAGAAAAATAAACAAATAGGGGTTCCGCGCACATTTCCC
CGAAAAGTGCCACCTGACGTC
Features (pLannotate 1.2.2; 21 found; start..end, strand, type, name):
     28..80      -  misc_feature   bom (fragment): basis of mobility region from pBR322
    235..614     +  enhancer       CMV enhancer: human cytomegalovirus immediate early enhancer
    615..818     +  promoter       CMV promoter: human cytomegalovirus (CMV) immediate early promoter
    814..847     +  LTR            5' LTR (truncated) (fragment): truncated 5' long terminal repeat (LTR) from HIV-1
    863..881     +  promoter       T7 promoter: promoter for bacteriophage T7 RNA polymerase
    927..2300    +  CDS            CD4 (sequence withheld): CD4_HUMAN - Experimental evidence at protein level: Swiss-Prot protein existence level 1. (Microbial infection) Primary receptor for human immunodeficiency virus-1 (HIV-1) (PubMed:2214026, PubMed:16331979, PubMed:9641677, PubMed:12089508). Down-regulated by HIV-1 Vpu (PubMed:17346169). Acts as a receptor for Human Herpes virus 7/HHV-7 (PubMed:7909607). From Homo sapiens (Human).
   2331..3044    +  CDS            TagRFP: monomeric derivative of red fluorescent protein from Entacmaea quadricolor (Merzlyak et al., 2007) mammalian codon-optimized
   3088..3312    +  polyA_signal   bGH poly(A) signal: bovine growth hormone polyadenylation signal
   3316..3337    +  promoter       SV40 promoter (fragment): SV40 enhancer and early promoter
   3358..3786    +  rep_origin     f1 ori (sequence partly withheld): f1 bacteriophage origin of replication; arrow indicates direction of (+) strand synthesis
   3800..4129    +  promoter       SV40 promoter: SV40 enhancer and early promoter
   4196..4987    +  CDS            neo: KKA2_KLEPN - Also known as kan, nptII. Experimental evidence at protein level: Swiss-Prot protein existence level 1. Resistance to kanamycin, neomycin, paromomycin, ribostamycin, butirosin and gentamicin B. From Klebsiella pneumoniae.
   5011..5169    +  CDS            ble (fragment): BLE_KLEPN - Experimental evidence at protein level: Swiss-Prot protein existence level 1. Binding protein with a strong affinity to the bleomycin family of antibiotics. Binds to CL990; an antimitotic-antibiotic compound. From Klebsiella pneumoniae.
   5164..5285    +  polyA_signal   SV40 poly(A) signal: SV40 polyadenylation signal
   5358..5374    -  protein_bind   lac operator: The lac repressor binds to the lac operator to inhibit transcription in E. coli. This inhibition can be relieved by adding lactose or isopropyl-β-D-thiogalactopyranoside (IPTG). lac repressor encoded by lacI
   5382..5412    -  promoter       lac promoter: promoter for the E. coli lac operon
   5427..5448    -  protein_bind   CAP binding site: CAP binding activates transcription in the presence of cAMP. E. coli catabolite activator protein
   5461..5553    -  CDS            lacI (fragment): lac repressor; lacI; The lac repressor binds to the lac operator to inhibit transcription in E. coli. This inhibition can be relieved by adding lactose or isopropyl-β-D-thiogalactopyranoside (IPTG).
   5736..6321    -  rep_origin     ori: high-copy-number ColE1/pMB1/pBR322/pUC origin of replication
   6492..7352    -  CDS            AmpR: β-lactamase; bla; confers resistance to ampicillin, carbenicillin, and related antibiotics
   7353..7457    -  promoter       AmpR promoter: bla
