>Addgene plasmid #119238 | pCD4-TagRFP-T (RHPMP151) | addgene full sequence | sequence record 229248 | Addgene NGS Result
GCGAGCAAAATTTAAGCTACAACAAGGCAAGGCTTGACCGACAATTGCATGAAGAATCTGCTTAGGGTTA
GGCGTTTTGCGCTGCTTCGCGATGTACGGGCCAGATATACGCGTTGACATTGATTATTGACTAGTTATTA
ATAGTAATCAATTACGGGGTCATTAGTTCATAGCCCATATATGGAGTTCCGCGTTACATAACTTACGGTA
AATGGCCCGCCTGGCTGACCGCCCAACGACCCCCGCCCATTGACGTCAATAATGACGTATGTTCCCATAG
TAACGCCAATAGGGACTTTCCATTGACGTCAATGGGTGGAGTATTTACGGTAAACTGCCCACTTGGCAGT
ACATCAAGTGTATCATATGCCAAGTACGCCCCCTATTGACGTCAATGACGGTAAATGGCCCGCCTGGCAT
TATGCCCAGTACATGACCTTATGGGACTTTCCTACTTGGCAGTACATCTACGTATTAGTCATCGCTATTA
CCATGGTGATGCGGTTTTGGCAGTACATCAATGGGCGTGGATAGCGGTTTGACTCACGGGGATTTCCAAG
TCTCCACCCCATTGACGTCAATGGGAGTTTGTTTTGGCACCAAAATCAACGGGACTTTCCAAAATGTCGT
AACAACTCCGCCCCATTGACGCAAATGGGCGGTAGGCGTGTACGGTGGGAGGTCTATATAAGCAGAGCTC
TCTGGCTAACTAGAGAACCCACTGCTTACTGGCTTATCGAAATTAATACGACTCACTATAGGGAGACCCA
AGCTGGCTAGCGTTTAAACTTAAGCTTAGCCGCCACC
[1374 nt withheld, positions 808-2181]
GGGGGGGGGGGGTCCATGGTGTCTAAGGGCGAAGAGCTGATTAAGGAGAACATGCACATGAAGCTGTACA
TGGAGGGCACCGTGAACAACCACCACTTCAAGTGCACATCCGAGGGCGAAGGCAAGCCCTACGAGGGCAC
CCAGACCATGAGAATCAAGGTGGTCGAGGGCGGCCCTCTCCCCTTCGCCTTCGACATCCTGGCTACCAGC
TTCATGTACGGCAGCAGAACCTTCATCAACCACACCCAGGGCATCCCCGACTTCTTTAAGCAGTCCTTCC
CTGAGGGCTTCACATGGGAGAGAGTCACCACATACGAAGACGGGGGCGTGCTGACCGCTACCCAGGACAC
CAGCCTCCAGGACGGCTGCCTCATCTACAACGTCAAGATCAGAGGGGTGAACTTCCCATCCAACGGCCCT
GTGATGCAGAAGAAAACACTCGGCTGGGAGGCCAACACCGAGATGCTGTACCCCGCTGACGGCGGCCTGG
AAGGCAGAACCGACATGGCCCTGAAGCTCGTGGGCGGGGGCCACCTGATCTGCAACTTCAAGACCACATA
CAGATCCAAGAAACCCGCTAAGAACCTCAAGATGCCCGGCGTCTACTATGTGGACCACAGACTGGAAAGA
ATCAAGGAGGCCGACAAAGAGACCTACGTCGAGCAGCACGAGGTGGCTGTGGCCAGATACTGCGACCTCC
CTAGCAAACTGGGGCACAAACTTAATTGACTCGAGTCTAGAGGGCCCGTTTAAACCCGCTGATCAGCCTC
GACTGTGCCTTCTAGTTGCCAGCCATCTGTTGTTTGCCCCTCCCCCGTGCCTTCCTTGACCCTGGAAGGT
GCCACTCCCACTGTCCTTTCCTAATAAAATGAGGAAATTGCATCGCATTGTCTGAGTAGGTGTCATTCTA
TTCTGGGGGGTGGGGTGGGGCAGGACAGCAAGGGGGAGGATTGGGAAGACAATAGCAGGCATGCTGGGGA
TGCGGTGGGCTCTATGGCTTCTGAGGCGGAAAGAACCAGCTGGGGCTCTAGGGGGTATCCCC
[124 nt withheld, positions 3224-3347]
C
[91 nt withheld, positions 3349-3439]
A
[49 nt withheld, positions 3441-3489]
CCTTTGACGTTGGAGTCCACGTTCTTT
[37 nt withheld, positions 3517-3553]
ACCCTATCTCGGTCTATTCTTTTGATTTATAAGGGATTTTGCCGATTTCGGCCTATTGGTTAAAAAATGA
GCTGATTTAACAAAAATTTAACGCGAATTAATTCTGTGGAATGTGTGTCAGTTAGGGTGTGGAAAGTCCC
CAGGCTCCCCAGCAGGCAGAAGTATGCAAAGCATGCATCTCAATTAGTCAGCAACCAGGTGTGGAAAGTC
CCCAGGCTCCCCAGCAGGCAGAAGTATGCAAAGCATGCATCTCAATTAGTCAGCAACCATAGTCCCGCCC
CTAACTCCGCCCATCCCGCCCCTAACTCCGCCCAGTTCCGCCCATTCTCCGCCCCATGGCTGACTAATTT
TTTTTATTTATGCAGAGGCCGAGGCCGCCTCTGCCTCTGAGCTATTCCAGAAGTAGTGAGGAGGCTTTTT
TGGAGGCCTAGGCTTTTGCAAAAAGCTCCCGGGAGCTTGTATATCCATTTTCGGATCTGATCAAGAGACA
GGATGAGGATCGTTTCGCATGATTGAACAAGATGGATTGCACGCAGGTTCTCCGGCCGCTTGGGTGGAGA
GGCTATTCGGCTATGACTGGGCACAACAGACAATCGGCTGCTCTGATGCCGCCGTGTTCCGGCTGTCAGC
GCAGGGGCGCCCGGTTCTTTTTGTCAAGACCGACCTGTCCGGTGCCCTGAATGAACTGCAGGACGAGGCA
GCGCGGCTATCGTGGCTGGCCACGACGGGCGTTCCTTGCGCAGCTGTGCTCGACGTTGTCACTGAAGCGG
GAAGGGACTGGCTGCTATTGGGCGAAGTGCCGGGGCAGGATCTCCTGTCATCTCACCTTGCTCCTGCCGA
GAAAGTATCCATCATGGCTGATGCAATGCGGCGGCTGCATACGCTTGATCCGGCTACCTGCCCATTCGAC
CACCAAGCGAAACATCGCATCGAGCGAGCACGTACTCGGATGGAAGCCGGTCTTGTCGATCAGGATGATC
TGGACGAAGAGCATCAGGGGCTCGCGCCAGCCGAACTGTTCGCCAGGCTCAAGGCGCGCATGCCCGACGG
CGAGGATCTCGTCGTGACCCATGGCGATGCCTGCTTGCCGAATATCATGGTGGAAAATGGCCGCTTTTCT
GGATTCATCGACTGTGGCCGGCTGGGTGTGGCGGACCGCTATCAGGACATAGCGTTGGCTACCCGTGATA
TTGCTGAAGAGCTTGGCGGCGAATGGGCTGACCGCTTCCTCGTGCTTTACGGTATCGCCGCTCCCGATTC
GCAGCGCATCGCCTTCTATCGCCTTCTTGACGAGTTCTTCTGAGCGGGACTCTGGGGTTCGAAATGACCG
ACCAAGCGACGCCCAACCTGCCATCACGAGATTTCGATTCCACCGCCGCCTTCTATGAAAGGTTGGGCTT
CGGAATCGTTTTCCGGGACGCCGGCTGGATGATCCTCCAGCGCGGGGATCTCATGCTGGAGTTCTTCGCC
CACCCCAACTTGTTTATTGCAGCTTATAATGGTTACAAATAAAGCAATAGCATCACAAATTTCACAAATA
AAGCATTTTTTTCACTGCATTCTAGTTGTGGTTTGTCCAAACTCATCAATGTATCTTATCATGTCTGTAT
ACCGTCGACCTCTAGCTAGAGCTTGGCGTAATCATGGTCATAGCTGTTTCCTGTGTGAAATTGTTATCCG
CTCACAATTCCACACAACATACGAGCCGGAAGCATAAAGTGTAAAGCCTGGGGTGCCTAATGAGTGAGCT
AACTCACATTAATTGCGTTGCGCTCACTGCCCGCTTTCCAGTCGGGAAACCTGTCGTGCCAGCTGCATTA
ATGAATCGGCCAACGCGCGGGGAGAGGCGGTTTGCGTATTGGGCGCTCTTCCGCTTCCTCGCTCACTGAC
TCGCTGCGCTCGGTCGTTCGGCTGCGGCGAGCGGTATCAGCTCACTCAAAGGCGGTAATACGGTTATCCA
CAGAATCAGGGGATAACGCAGGAAAGAACATGTGAGCAAAAGGCCAGCAAAAGGCCAGGAACCGTAAAAA
GGCCGCGTTGCTGGCGTTTTTCCATAGGCTCCGCCCCCCTGACGAGCATCACAAAAATCGACGCTCAAGT
CAGAGGTGGCGAAACCCGACAGGACTATAAAGATACCAGGCGTTTCCCCCTGGAAGCTCCCTCGTGCGCT
CTCCTGTTCCGACCCTGCCGCTTACCGGATACCTGTCCGCCTTTCTCCCTTCGGGAAGCGTGGCGCTTTC
TCATAGCTCACGCTGTAGGTATCTCAGTTCGGTGTAGGTCGTTCGCTCCAAGCTGGGCTGTGTGCACGAA
CCCCCCGTTCAGCCCGACCGCTGCGCCTTATCCGGTAACTATCGTCTTGAGTCCAACCCGGTAAGACACG
ACTTATCGCCACTGGCAGCAGCCACTGGTAACAGGATTAGCAGAGCGAGGTATGTAGGCGGTGCTACAGA
GTTCTTGAAGTGGTGGCCTAACTACGGCTACACTAGAAGAACAGTATTTGGTATCTGCGCTCTGCTGAAG
CCAGTTACCTTCGGAAAAAGAGTTGGTAGCTCTTGATCCGGCAAACAAACCACCGCTGGTAGCGGTGGTT
TTTTTGTTTGCAAGCAGCAGATTACGCGCAGAAAAAAAGGATCTCAAGAAGATCCTTTGATCTTTTCTAC
GGGGTCTGACGCTCAGTGGAACGAAAACTCACGTTAAGGGATTTTGGTCATGAGATTATCAAAAAGGATC
TTCACCTAGATCCTTTTAAATTAAAAATGAAGTTTTAAATCAATCTAAAGTATATATGAGTAAACTTGGT
CTGACAGTTACCAATGCTTAATCAGTGAGGCACCTATCTCAGCGATCTGTCTATTTCGTTCATCCATAGT
TGCCTGACTCCCCGTCGTGTAGATAACTACGATACGGGAGGGCTTACCATCTGGCCCCAGTGCTGCAATG
ATACCGCGAGACCCACGCTCACCGGCTCCAGATTTATCAGCAATAAACCAGCCAGCCGGAAGGGCCGAGC
GCAGAAGTGGTCCTGCAACTTTATCCGCCTCCATCCAGTCTATTAATTGTTGCCGGGAAGCTAGAGTAAG
TAGTTCGCCAGTTAATAGTTTGCGCAACGTTGTTGCCATTGCTACAGGCATCGTGGTGTCACGCTCGTCG
TTTGGTATGGCTTCATTCAGCTCCGGTTCCCAACGATCAAGGCGAGTTACATGATCCCCCATGTTGTGCA
AAAAAGCGGTTAGCTCCTTCGGTCCTCCGATCGTTGTCAGAAGTAAGTTGGCCGCAGTGTTATCACTCAT
GGTTATGGCAGCACTGCATAATTCTCTTACTGTCATGCCATCCGTAAGATGCTTTTCTGTGACTGGTGAG
TACTCAACCAAGTCATTCTGAGAATAGTGTATGCGGCGACCGAGTTGCTCTTGCCCGGCGTCAATACGGG
ATAATACCGCGCCACATAGCAGAACTTTAAAAGTGCTCATCATTGGAAAACGTTCTTCGGGGCGAAAACT
CTCAAGGATCTTACCGCTGTTGAGATCCAGTTCGATGTAACCCACTCGTGCACCCAACTGATCTTCAGCA
TCTTTTACTTTCACCAGCGTTTCTGGGTGAGCAAAAACAGGAAGGCAAAATGCCGCAAAAAAGGGAATAA
GGGCGACACGGAAATGTTGAATACTCATACTCTTCCTTTTTCAATATTATTGAAGCATTTATCAGGGTTA
TTGTCTCATGAGCGGATACATATTTGAATGTATTTAGAAAAATAAACAAATAGGGGTTCCGCGCACATTT
CCCCGAAAAGTGCCACCTGACGTCGACGGATCGGGAGATCTCCCGATCCCCTATGGTGCACTCTCAGTAC
AATCTGCTCTGATGCCGCATAGTTAAGCCAGTATCTGCTCCCTGCTTGTGTGTTGGAGGTCGCTGAGTAG
TGC
Features (pLannotate 1.2.2; 21 found; start..end, strand, type, name):
    116..495     +  enhancer       CMV enhancer: human cytomegalovirus immediate early enhancer
    496..699     +  promoter       CMV promoter: human cytomegalovirus (CMV) immediate early promoter
    695..728     +  LTR            5' LTR (truncated) (fragment): truncated 5' long terminal repeat (LTR) from HIV-1
    744..762     +  promoter       T7 promoter: promoter for bacteriophage T7 RNA polymerase
    808..2181    +  CDS            CD4 (sequence withheld): CD4_HUMAN - Experimental evidence at protein level: Swiss-Prot protein existence level 1. (Microbial infection) Primary receptor for human immunodeficiency virus-1 (HIV-1) (PubMed:2214026, PubMed:16331979, PubMed:9641677, PubMed:12089508). Down-regulated by HIV-1 Vpu (PubMed:17346169). Acts as a receptor for Human Herpes virus 7/HHV-7 (PubMed:7909607). From Homo sapiens (Human).
   2197..2910    +  CDS            TagRFP: monomeric derivative of red fluorescent protein from Entacmaea quadricolor (Merzlyak et al., 2007) mammalian codon-optimized
   2954..3178    +  polyA_signal   bGH poly(A) signal: bovine growth hormone polyadenylation signal
   3182..3203    +  promoter       SV40 promoter (fragment): SV40 enhancer and early promoter
   3224..3652    +  rep_origin     f1 ori (sequence partly withheld): f1 bacteriophage origin of replication; arrow indicates direction of (+) strand synthesis
   3666..3995    +  promoter       SV40 promoter: SV40 enhancer and early promoter
   4062..4853    +  CDS            neo: KKA2_KLEPN - Also known as kan, nptII. Experimental evidence at protein level: Swiss-Prot protein existence level 1. Resistance to kanamycin, neomycin, paromomycin, ribostamycin, butirosin and gentamicin B. From Klebsiella pneumoniae.
   4877..5035    +  CDS            ble (fragment): BLE_KLEPN - Experimental evidence at protein level: Swiss-Prot protein existence level 1. Binding protein with a strong affinity to the bleomycin family of antibiotics. Binds to CL990; an antimitotic-antibiotic compound. From Klebsiella pneumoniae.
   5030..5151    +  polyA_signal   SV40 poly(A) signal: SV40 polyadenylation signal
   5224..5240    -  protein_bind   lac operator: The lac repressor binds to the lac operator to inhibit transcription in E. coli. This inhibition can be relieved by adding lactose or isopropyl-β-D-thiogalactopyranoside (IPTG). lac repressor encoded by lacI
   5248..5278    -  promoter       lac promoter: promoter for the E. coli lac operon
   5293..5314    -  protein_bind   CAP binding site: CAP binding activates transcription in the presence of cAMP. E. coli catabolite activator protein
   5327..5419    -  CDS            lacI (fragment): lac repressor; lacI; The lac repressor binds to the lac operator to inhibit transcription in E. coli. This inhibition can be relieved by adding lactose or isopropyl-β-D-thiogalactopyranoside (IPTG).
   5602..6190    -  rep_origin     ori: high-copy-number ColE1/pMB1/pBR322/pUC origin of replication
   6361..7221    -  CDS            AmpR: β-lactamase; bla; confers resistance to ampicillin, carbenicillin, and related antibiotics
   7222..7326    -  promoter       AmpR promoter: bla
   7385..7437    -  misc_feature   bom (fragment): basis of mobility region from pBR322
