[The description below was written by a language model from this plasmid's Addgene catalogue record and pLannotate feature annotations shown in this document.]
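Description:
pCD4-TagRFP-T (RHPMP151) is a mammalian expression plasmid built on the pcDNA3.1+ backbone that produces human CD4 fused at its C terminus to the red fluorescent protein TagRFP-T. It is propagated in E. coli through a high-copy ColE1/pUC-type origin with ampicillin selection from the β-lactamase gene. An f1 origin is also present, as are small lac promoter/operator remnants typical of this backbone. For selection in mammalian cells, an SV40 early promoter drives the neomycin phosphotransferase gene, terminated by an SV40 polyadenylation signal, allowing G418 selection of stable transfectants.

The expression cassette consists of the human cytomegalovirus immediate-early enhancer and promoter, a T7 promoter just upstream of the insert, the CD4 coding sequence, a short linker, the TagRFP-type coding sequence and the bovine growth hormone polyadenylation signal. The insert was cloned between HindIII and XhoI sites, both of which are retained. The annotation software labels the fluorophore as TagRFP, while the catalogue entry specifies the TagRFP-T variant. Short hits annotated as an HIV-1 LTR fragment, a ble fragment and a lacI fragment are most likely annotation artefacts of backbone sequence rather than functional elements.

Two sequence records are provided, a depositor sequence and a repository sequencing result. They differ by 12 nucleotides in length, mainly in the spacing between CD4 and the fluorescent protein, but carry the same feature set. The associated publication deals with how chemical fixation affects CD4 membrane organisation and the actin cytoskeleton, consistent with use of this fusion for fluorescence imaging of the receptor in mammalian cells.
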