Addgene plasmid #119238: pCD4-TagRFP-T (RHPMP151)
Purpose: Expresses CD4 fused to TagRFP-T
Depositing lab: Ricardo Henriques. Publication: Fix Your Membrane Receptor Imaging: Actin Cytoskeleton and CD4 Membrane Organization Disruption by Chemical Fixation. Pereira PM, Albrecht D, Culley S, Jacobs C, Marsh M, Mercer J, Henriques R. Front Immunol. 2019 Apr 5;10:675. doi: 10.3389/fimmu.2019.00675. eCollection 2019. PubMed 31024536.
Backbone
  Vector backbone: pcDNA3.1+
  Backbone manufacturer: ThermoFisher
  Vector type: Mammalian Expression
  Selectable markers: Neomycin (select with G418)
Growth in bacteria
  Bacterial resistance: Ampicillin, 100 μg/mL
  Growth temperature: 37°C
  Growth strain: DH5alpha
  Copy number: High Copy
Gene/Insert
  Gene/Insert name: CD4 (alt name: cluster of differentiation 4)
  Species: H. sapiens (human)
  GenBank ID: BC025782.1
  Entrez Gene: CD4 (a.k.a. CD4mut, IMD79, Leu-3, OKT4D, T4)
  Promoter: CMV
  Tag / fusion protein: tagRFP-T (C terminal on insert)
  Cloning method: Restriction Enzyme; 5′ cloning site HindIII (not destroyed); 3′ cloning site XhoI (not destroyed)
  Sequencing primers: 5′ CAACGGGACTTTCCAAAA; 3′ CTAGAAGGCACAGTCGAG
Terms and licenses: Academic/Nonprofit Terms; Industry Terms: Not Available to Industry
How to cite: pCD4-TagRFP-T (RHPMP151) was a gift from Ricardo Henriques (Addgene plasmid # 119238 ; http://n2t.net/addgene:119238 ; RRID:Addgene_119238)
